>Addgene plasmid #199077 | pGLDV_14 [38e2G] | addgene full sequence | sequence record 397962 | Addgene NGS Result
TAGCGTGCGAACAGCACGCTATTGTTGTATCATTACTCGCATCCATTCTCAGGCTGTCTCGTCTCGTCTC
CGAGGTCTCATACTAATGTGAAGAGCGAAAGTGAAACGTGATTTCATGCGTCATTTTGAACATTTTGTAA
ATCTTATTTAATAATGTGTGCGGCAATTCACATTTAATTTATGAATGTTTTCTTAACATCGCGGCAACTC
AAGAAACGGCAGGTTCGGATCTTAGCTACTAGAGAAAGAGGAGAAATACTAGATGCGTAAAGGCGAAGAA
CTGTTCACTGGTGTCGTCCCTATTCTGGTGGAACTGGATGGTGATGTCAACGGTCATAAGTTTTCCGTGC
GTGGCGAGGGTGAAGGTGACGCAACTAATGGTAAACTGACGCTGAAGTTCATCTGTACTACTGGTAAACT
GCCGGTTCCTTGGCCGACTCTGGTAACGACGCTGACTTATGGTGTTCAGTGCTTTGCTCGTTATCCGGAC
CATATGAAGCAGCATGACTTCTTCAAGTCCGCCATGCCGGAAGGCTATGTGCAGGAACGCACGATTTCCT
TTAAGGATGACGGCACGTACAAAACGCGTGCGGAAGTGAAATTTGAAGGCGATACCCTGGTAAACCGCAT
TGAGCTGAAAGGCATTGACTTTAAAGAGGACGGCAATATCCTGGGCCATAAGCTGGAATACAATTTTAAC
AGCCACAATGTTTACATCACCGCCGATAAACAAAAAAATGGCATTAAAGCGAATTTTAAAATTCGCCACA
ACGTGGAGGATGGCAGCGTGCAGCTGGCTGATCACTACCAGCAAAACACTCCAATCGGTGATGGTCCTGT
TCTGCTGCCAGACAATCACTATCTGAGCACGCAAAGCGTTCTGTCTAAAGATCCGAACGAGAAACGCGAT
CATATGGTTCTGCTGGAGTTCGTAACCGCAGCGGGCATCACGCATGGTATGGATGAACTGTACAAATGAT
TCAGCCAAAAAACTTAAGACCGCCGGTCTTGTCCACTACCTTGCAGTAATGCGGTGGACAGGATCGGCGG
TTTTCTTTTCTCTTCTCAAGCTCTTCAGGTAAATGTGAGACCACCCCAGGATACATAGATTACCACAACT
CCGAGCCCTTCCACCTAGCGTGCTAACCACGCACGCTATTGTTGTATAGGCTAGGTGGAGGCTCAGTGAT
GATAAGTCTGCGATGGTGGATGCATGTGTCATGGTCATAGCTGTTTCCTGTGTGAAATTGTTATCCGCTC
AGAGGGCACAATCCTATTCCGCGCTATCCGACAATCTCCAAGACATTAGGTGGAGTTCAGTTCGGCGTAT
GGCATATGTCGCTGGAAAGAACATGTGAGCAAAAGGCCAGCAAAAGGCCAGGAACCGTAAAAAGGCCGCG
TTGCTGGCGTTTTTCCATAGGCTCCGCCCCCCTGACGAGCATCACAAAAATCGACGCTCAAGTCAGAGGT
GGCGAAACCCGACAGGACTATAAAGATACCAGGCGTTTCCCCCTGGAAGCTCCCTCGTGCGCTCTCCTGT
TCCGACCCTGCCGCTTACCGGATACCTGTCCGCCTTTCTCCCTTCGGGAAGCGTGGCGCTTTCTCATAGC
TCACGCTGTAGGTATCTCAGTTCGGTGTAGGTCGTTCGCTCCAAGCTGGGCTGTGTGCACGAACCCCCCG
TTCAGCCCGACCGCTGCGCCTTATCCGGTAACTATCGTCTTGAGTCCAACCCGGTAAGACACGACTTATC
GCCACTGGCAGCAGCCACTGGTAACAGGATTAGCAGAGCGAGGTATGTAGGCGGTGCTACAGAGTTCTTG
AAGTGGTGGCCTAACTACGGCTACACTAGAAGAACAGTATTTGGTATCTGCGCTCTGCTGAAGCCAGTTA
CCTTCGGAAAAAGAGTTGGTAGCTCTTGATCCGGCAAACAAACCACCGCTGGTAGCGGTGGTTTTTTTGT
TTGCAAGCAGCAGATTACGCGCAGAAAAAAAGGATCTCAAGAAGATCCTTTGATCTTTTCTACGGGGTCT
GACGCTCTATTCAACAAAGCCGCCGTCCCGTCAAGTCAGCGTAAATGGGTAGGGGGCTTCAAATCGTCCC
CCCATACGATATAAGTTGTTACTAGTGCTTGGATTCTCACCAATAAAAAACGCCCGGCGGCAACCGAGCG
TTCTGAACAAATCCAGATGGAGTTCTGAGGTCATTACTGGATCTATCAACAGGAGTCCAAGCGAGCTCGA
TATCAAATTACGCCCCGCCCTGCCACTCATCGCAGTACTGTTGTAATTCATTAAGCATTCTGCCGACATG
GAAGCCATCACAAACGGCATGATGAACCTGAATCGCCAGCGGCATCAGCACCTTGTCGCCTTGCGTATAA
TATTTGCCCATGGTGAAAACGGGGGCGAAGAAGTTGTCCATATTGGCCACGTTTAAATCAAAACTGGTGA
AACTCACCCAGGGATTGGCTGAGACGAAAAACATATTCTCAATAAACCCTTTAGGGAAATAGGCCAGGTT
TTCACCGTAACACGCCACATCTTGCGAATATATGTGTAGAAACTGCCGGAAATCGTCGTGGTATTCACTC
CAGAGCGATGAAAACGTTTCAGTTTGCTCATGGAAAACGGTGTAACAAGGGTGAACACTATCCCATATCA
CCAGCTCACCGTCTTTCATTGCCATACGAAATTCCGGATGAGCATTCATCAGGCGGGCAAGAATGTGAAT
AAAGGCCGGATAAAACTTGTGCTTATTTTTCTTTACGGTCTTTAAAAAGGCCGTAATATCCAGCTGAACG
GTCTGGTTATAGGTACATTGAGCAACTGACTGAAATGCCTCAAAATGTTCTTTACGATGCCATTGGGATA
TATCAACGGTGGTATATCCAGTGATTTTTTTCTCCATTTTAGCTTCCTTAGCTCCTGAAAATCTCGATAA
CTCAAAAAATACGCCCGGTAGTGATCTTATTTCATTATGGTGAAAGTTGGAACCTCTTACGTGCCGATCA
ACGTCTCATTGATACCTGAAACAAAACCCATCGTACGGCCAAGGAAGTCTCCAATAACTGTGATCCACCA
CAAGCGCCAGGGTTTTCCCAGTCACGACGTTGTAAAACGACGGCCAGTCATGCATAATCCGCACGCATCT
GGAATAAGGAAGTGCCATTCCGCCTGACCT
Features (pLannotate 1.2.2; 6 found; start..end, strand, type, name):
    263..976     +  CDS            superfolder GFP: GFP variant that folds robustly even when fused to poorly folded proteins (Pédelacq et al., 2006)
   1412..2000    -  rep_origin     ori: high-copy-number ColE1/pMB1/pBR322/pUC origin of replication
   2133..2227    -  terminator     lambda t0 terminator: transcription terminator from phage lambda
   2251..2907    -  CDS            cat: CAT_ECOLX - Experimental evidence at protein level: Swiss-Prot protein existence level 1. This enzyme is an effector of chloramphenicol resistance in bacteria. From Escherichia coli. This protein is used as a marker in many commonly used cloning vectors, such as pACYC184.
   2908..3010    -  promoter       cat promoter: promoter of the E. coli cat gene encoding chloramphenicol acetyltransferase
   3085..3128    -  CDS            lacZα (fragment): LacZα fragment of β-galactosidase; lacZ fragment
