[The description below was written by a language model from this plasmid's Addgene catalogue record and pLannotate feature annotations shown in this document.]
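Description:
pGLDV_14 [38e2G] is an empty synthetic-biology backbone of about 3.2 kb that serves as an acceptor vector for "Even" level assemblies in a hierarchical, alternating odd/even cloning scheme. The record notes that part of it derives from an earlier published assembly toolkit, but no named backbone is given. It is propagated in E. coli from a high-copy ColE1/pUC-type origin and selected with chloramphenicol. Resistance comes from a cat gene driven by its native promoter and followed by a lambda t0 terminator.

There is no gene insert. The payload position is occupied by a superfolder GFP coding sequence that acts as a dropout marker. When assembled parts replace this cassette, correct clones lose fluorescence and can be distinguished visually from colonies carrying uncut or religated vector. The feature table does not annotate the promoter driving sfGFP, the restriction sites or the overhangs that flank the dropout, so these details cannot be stated from the record. A depositor comment indicates that reporter expression is glucose-repressible and that unrepressed expression can select for escape mutants, which suggests the cassette places a burden on the host. That comment calls the dropout sfYFP, whereas the stated purpose and the sequence annotation both identify it as sfGFP. A short lacZα fragment is also annotated near the cat promoter, and it appears to be a remnant of earlier vector construction rather than a functional screening element.

The plasmid belongs to a toolkit developed for high-throughput identification of functional origins of replication in non-model bacteria, in which it receives multi-part assemblies at the even-numbered stages of construction.
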