Addgene plasmid #199077: pGLDV_14 [38e2G]
Purpose: (Empty Backbone) Even assembly vector with sfGFP dropout for Even level assemblies
Depositing lab: Charlie Gilbert & Nili Ostrov & Cultivarium Tools. Depositing organization: Cultivarium, Convergent Research. Publication: A scalable framework for high-throughput identification of functional origins of replication in non-model bacteria. Gilbert C, Brumwell SL, Crits-Christoph A, Kang SC, Martin-Moldes Z, Alsharif W, Esmurria A, Nguyen M-A, Lee HH, Ostrov N. bioRxiv 2023.05.19.541510 10.1101/2023.05.19.541510.
Backbone
  Vector backbone: n/a
  Vector type: Synthetic Biology
Growth in bacteria
  Bacterial resistance: Chloramphenicol, 25 μg/mL
  Growth temperature: 37°C
  Growth strain: E. coli Zymo 10B
  Growth instructions: Supplement LB growth medium with 2% glucose (w/v)
  Copy number: High Copy
Gene/Insert
  Gene/Insert name: None
Resource information
  A portion of this plasmid was derived from a plasmid made by: Jim Haseloff (Pollak et al. 2018 https://doi.org/10.1111/nph.15625)
Terms and licenses: Academic/Nonprofit Terms; Industry Terms: Not Available to Industry
Depositor comments: For standard propagation, supplement LB growth medium with 2% glucose (w/v) to repress sfYFP dropout expression, otherwise escape mutants may arise.
How to cite: pGLDV_14 [38e2G] was a gift from Charlie Gilbert & Nili Ostrov & Cultivarium Tools (Addgene plasmid # 199077 ; http://n2t.net/addgene:199077 ; RRID:Addgene_199077)
